>Addgene plasmid #86043 | OccludinMut_Flag | addgene full sequence | sequence record 171580 | Addgene NGS Result
AGGCCGAGGCCGCCTCGGCCTCTGAGCTATTCCAGAAGTAGTGAGGAGGCTTTTTTGGAGGCCTAGGCTT
TTGCAAAAAGCTCCTCGAGGAACTGAAAAACCAGAAAGTTAATTCCCTATAGTGAGTCGTATTAAATTCG
TAATCATGTCATAGCTGTTTCCTGTGTGAAATTGTTATCCGCTCACAATTCCACACAACATACGAGCCGG
AAGCATAAAGTGTAAAGCCTGGGGTGCCTAATGAGTGAGCTAACTCACATTAATTGCGTTGCGCTCACTG
CCCGCTTTCCAGTCGGGAAACCTGTCGTGCCAGCTGCATTAATGAATCGGCCAACGCGCGGGGAGAGGCG
GTTTGCGTATTGGGCGCTCTTCCGCTTCCTCGCTCACTGACTCGCTGCGCTCGGTCGTTCGGCTGCGGCG
AGCGGTATCAGCTCACTCAAAGGCGGTAATACGGTTATCCACAGAATCAGGGGATAACGCAGGAAAGAAC
ATGTGAGCAAAAGGCCAGCAAAAGGCCAGGAACCGTAAAAAGGCCGCGTTGCTGGCGTTTTTCCATAGGC
TCCGCCCCCCTGACGAGCATCACAAAAATCGACGCTCAAGTCAGAGGTGGCGAAACCCGACAGGACTATA
AAGATACCAGGCGTTTCCCCCTGGAAGCTCCCTCGTGCGCTCTCCTGTTCCGACCCTGCCGCTTACCGGA
TACCTGTCCGCCTTTCTCCCTTCGGGAAGCGTGGCGCTTTCTCATAGCTCACGCTGTAGGTATCTCAGTT
CGGTGTAGGTCGTTCGCTCCAAGCTGGGCTGTGTGCACGAACCCCCCGTTCAGCCCGACCGCTGCGCCTT
ATCCGGTAACTATCGTCTTGAGTCCAACCCGGTAAGACACGACTTATCGCCACTGGCAGCAGCCACTGGT
AACAGGATTAGCAGAGCGAGGTATGTAGGCGGTGCTACAGAGTTCTTGAAGTGGTGGCCTAACTACGGCT
ACACTAGAAGAACAGTATTTGGTATCTGCGCTCTGCTGAAGCCAGTTACCTTCGGAAAAAGAGTTGGTAG
CTCTTGATCCGGCAAACAAACCACCGCTGGTAGCGGTGGTTTTTTTGTTTGCAAGCAGCAGATTACGCGC
AGAAAAAAAGGATCTCAAGAAGATCCTTTGATCTTTTCTACGGGGTCTGACGCTCAGTGGAACGAAAACT
CACGTTAAGGGATTTTGGTCATGAGATTATCAAAAAGGATCTTCACCTAGATCCTTTTAAATTAAAAATG
AAGTTTTAAATCAATCTAAAGTATATATGAGTAAACTTGGTCTGACAGTTACCAATGCTTAATCAGTGAG
GCACCTATCTCAGCGATCTGTCTATTTCGTTCATCCATAGTTGCCTGACTCCCCGTCGTGTAGATAACTA
CGATACGGGAGGGCTTACCATCTGGCCCCAGTGCTGCAATGATACCGCGAGACCCACGCTCACCGGCTCC
AGATTTATCAGCAATAAACCAGCCAGCCGGAAGGGCCGAGCGCAGAAGTGGTCCTGCAACTTTATCCGCC
TCCATCCAGTCTATTAATTGTTGCCGGGAAGCTAGAGTAAGTAGTTCGCCAGTTAATAGTTTGCGCAACG
TTGTTGCCATTGCTACAGGCATCGTGGTGTCACGCTCGTCGTTTGGTATGGCTTCATTCAGCTCCGGTTC
CCAACGATCAAGGCGAGTTACATGATCCCCCATGTTGTGCAAAAAAGCGGTTAGCTCCTTCGGTCCTCCG
ATCGTTGTCAGAAGTAAGTTGGCCGCAGTGTTATCACTCATGGTTATGGCAGCACTGCATAATTCTCTTA
CTGTCATGCCATCCGTAAGATGCTTTTCTGTGACTGGTGAGTACTCAACCAAGTCATTCTGAGAATAGTG
TATGCGGCGACCGAGTTGCTCTTGCCCGGCGTCAATACGGGATAATACCGCGCCACATAGCAGAACTTTA
AAAGTGCTCATCATTGGAAAACGTTCTTCGGGGCGAAAACTCTCAAGGATCTTACCGCTGTTGAGATCCA
GTTCGATGTAACCCACTCGTGCACCCAACTGATCTTCAGCATCTTTTACTTTCACCAGCGTTTCTGGGTG
AGCAAAAACAGGAAGGCAAAATGCCGCAAAAAAGGGAATAAGGGCGACACGGAAATGTTGAATACTCATA
CTCTTCCTTTTTCAATATTATTGAAGCATTTATCAGGGTTATTGTCTCATGAGCGGATACATATTTGAAT
GTATTTAGAAAAATAAACAAATAGGGGTTCCGCGCACATTTCCCCGAAAAGTGCCACCTG
[124 nt withheld, positions 2301-2424]
C
[91 nt withheld, positions 2426-2516]
A
[49 nt withheld, positions 2518-2566]
CCTTTGACGTTGGAGTCCACGTTCTTT
[37 nt withheld, positions 2594-2630]
ACCCTATCTCGGTCTATTCTTTTGATTTATAAGGGATTTTGCCGATTTCGGCCTATTGGTTAAAAAATGA
GCTGATTTAACAAAAATTTAACGCGAATTTTAACAAAATATTAACGCTTACAATTTCCATTCGCCATTCA
GGCTGCGCAACTGTTGGGAAGGGCGATCGGTGCGGGCCTCTTCGCTATTACGCCAGCTGGCGAAAGGGGG
ATGTGCTGCAAGGCGATTAAGTTGGGTAACGCCAGGGTTTTCCCAGTCACGACGTTGTAAAACGACGGCC
AGTGCCAAGCTGATCTATACATTGAATCAATATTGGCAATTAGCCATATTAGTCATTGGTTATATAGCAT
AAATCAATATTGGCTATTGGCCATTGCATACGTTGTATCTATATCATAATATGTACATTTATATTGGCTC
ATGTCCAATATGACCGCCATGTTGACATTGATTATTGACTAGTTATTAATAGTAATCAATTACGGGGTCA
TTAGTTCATAGCCCATATATGGAGTTCCGCGTTACATAACTTACGGTAAATGGCCCGCCTGGCTGACCGC
CCAACGACCCCCGCCCATTGACGTCAATAATGACGTATGTTCCCATAGTAACGCCAATAGGGACTTTCCA
TTGACGTCAATGGGTGGAGTATTTACGGTAAACTGCCCACTTGGCAGTACATCAAGTGTATCATATGCCA
AGTCCGCCCCCTATTGACGTCAATGACGGTAAATGGCCCGCCTGGCATTATGCCCAGTACATGACCTTAC
GGGACTTTCCTACTTGGCAGTACATCTACGTATTAGTCATCGCTATTACCATGGTGATGCGGTTTTGGCA
GTACACCAATGGGCGTGGATAGCGGTTTGACTCACGGGGATTTCCAAGTCTCCACCCCATTGACGTCAAT
GGGAGTTTGTTTTGGCACCAAAATCAACGGGACTTTCCAAAATGTCGTAATAACCCCGCCCCGTTGACGC
AAATGGGCGGTAGGCGTGTACGGTGGGAGGTCTATATAAGCAGAGCTCGTTTAGTGAACCGTCAGAATTA
GGCCTTACCATGGACTACAAAGACGATGACGACAAGCTCAAAGCTTCATCCAGGCCTCTTGAAAGTCCAG
CTGCTTACAGGCCTGATGAATTCAAACCGAATCATTATGCACCAAGCAATGACATATATGGTGGAGAGAT
GCATGTTCGACCAATGCTCTCTCAGCCAGCCTACTCTTTTTACCCAGAAGATGAAACTCTTCACTTCTAC
AAATGGACCTCTCCTCCAGGAGTGATTCGGATCCTGTCTATGCTCATTATTGTGATGTGCATTGCCATCT
TTGCCTGTGTGGCCTCCACGCTTGCCTGGGACAGAGGCTACGGAACTTCCCTTTTAGGAGGTAGTGTAGG
CTACCCTTATGGAGGAAGTGGCTTTGGTAGCTACGGAAGTGGCTATGGCTATGGCTATGGTTATGGCTAT
GGCTACGGAGGCTATACAGACCCAAGAGCAGCAAAGGGCTTCATGTTGGCCATGGCTGCCTTTTGTTTCA
TTGCCGCGTTGGTGATCTTTGTTACCAGTGTTATAAGATCTGAAATGTCCAGAACAAGAAGATACTACTT
AAGTGTGATAATAGTGAGTGCTATCCTGGGCATCATGGTGTTTATTGCCACAATTGTCTATATAATGGGA
GTGAACCCAACTGCTCAGTCTTCTGGATCTCTATATGGTTCACAAATATATGCCCTCTGCAACCAATTTT
ATACACCTGCAGCTACTGGACTCTACGTGGATCAGTATTTGTATCACTACTGTGTTGTGGATCCCCAGGA
GGCCATTGCCATTGTACTGGGGTTCATGATTATTGTGGCTTTTGCTTTAATAATTTTCTTTGCTGTGAAA
ACTCGAAGAAAGATGGACAGGTATGACAAGTCCAATATTTTGTGGGACAAGGAACACATTTATGATGAGC
AGCCCCCCAATGTCGAGGAGTGGGTTAAAAATGTGTCTGCAGGCACACAGGACGTGCCTTCACCCCCATC
TGACTATGTGGAAAGAGTTGACAGTCCCATGGCATACTCTTCCAATGGCAAAGTGAATGACAAGCGGTTT
TATCCAGAGTCTTCCTATAAATCCACGCCGGTTCCTGAAGTGGTTCAGGAGCTTCCATTAACTTCGCCTG
TGGATGACTTCAGGCCGCCTCGTTACAGCAGCGGTGGTAACTTTGAGACACCTTCAAAAAGAGCACCTGC
AAAGGGAAGAGCAGGAAGGTCAAAGAGAACAGAGCAAGATCACTATGAGACAGACTACACAACTGGCGGC
GAGTCCTGTGATGAGCTGGAGGAGGACTGGATCAGGGAATATCCACCTATCACTTCAGATCAACAAAGAC
AACTGTACAAGAGGAATTTTGACACTGGCCTACAGGAATACAAGAGCTTACAATCAGAACTTGATGAGAT
CAATAAAGAACTCTCCCGTTTGGATAAAGAATTGGATGACTATAGAGAAGAAAGTGAAGAGTACATGGCT
GCTGCTGATGAATACAATAGACTGAAGCAAGTGAAGGGATCTGCAGATTACAAAAGTAAGAAGAATCATT
GCAAGCAGTTAAAGAGCAAATTGTCACACATCAAGAAGATGGTTGGAGACTATGATAGACAGAAAACATA
GCCCGGTGGCATCCCTGTGACCCCTCCCCAGTGCCTCTCCTGGCCCTGGAAGTTGCCACTCCAGTGCCCA
CCAGCCTTGTCCTAATAAAATTAAGTTGCATCATTTTGTCTGACTAGGTGTCCTTCTATAATATTATGGG
GTGGAGGGGGGTGGTATGGAGCAAGGGGCAAGTTGGGAAGACAACCTGTAGGGCCTGCGGGGTCTATTGG
GAACCAAGCTGGAGTGCAGTGGCACAATCTTGGCTCACTGCAATCTCCGCCTCCTGGGTTCAAGCGATTC
TCCTGCCTCAGCCTCCCGAGTTGTTGGGATTCCAGGCATGCATGACCAGGCTCAGCTAATTTTTGTTTTT
TTGGTAGAGACGGGGTTTCACCATATTGGCCAGGCTGGTCTCCAACTCCTAATCTCAGGTGATCTACCCA
CCTTGGCCTCCCAAATTGCTGGGATTACAGGCGTGAACCACTGCTCCCTTCCCTGTCCTTCTGATTTTAA
AATAACTATACCAGCAGGAGGACGTCCAGACACAGCATAGGCTACCTGGCCATGCCCAACCGGTGGGACA
TTTGAGTTGCTTGCTTGGCACTGTCCTCTCATGCGTTGGGTCCACTCAGTAGATGCCTGTTGAATTGGGT
ACGCGGCCAGCTTGGCTGTGGAATGTGTGTCAGTTAGGGTGTGGAAAGTCCCCAGGCTCCCCAGCAGGCA
GAAGTATGCAAAGCATGCATCTCAATTAGTCAGCAACCAGGTGTGGAAAGTCCCCAGGCTCCCCAGCAGG
CAGAAGTATGCAAAGCATGCATCTCAATTAGTCAGCAACCATAGTCCCGCCCCTAACTCCGCCCATCCCG
CCCCTAACTCCGCCCAGTTCCGCCCATTCTCCGCCCCATGGCTGACTAATTTTTTTTATTTATGCAG
Features (pLannotate 1.2.2; 16 found; start..end, strand, type, name):
    116..134     -  promoter       T7 promoter: promoter for bacteriophage T7 RNA polymerase
    172..188     -  protein_bind   lac operator: The lac repressor binds to the lac operator to inhibit transcription in E. coli. This inhibition can be relieved by adding lactose or isopropyl-β-D-thiogalactopyranoside (IPTG). lac repressor encoded by lacI
    196..226     -  promoter       lac promoter: promoter for the E. coli lac operon
    241..262     -  protein_bind   CAP binding site: CAP binding activates transcription in the presence of cAMP. E. coli catabolite activator protein
    275..367     -  CDS            lacI (fragment): lac repressor; lacI; The lac repressor binds to the lac operator to inhibit transcription in E. coli. This inhibition can be relieved by adding lactose or isopropyl-β-D-thiogalactopyranoside (IPTG).
    550..1138    -  rep_origin     ori: high-copy-number ColE1/pMB1/pBR322/pUC origin of replication
   1309..2169    -  CDS            AmpR: β-lactamase; bla; confers resistance to ampicillin, carbenicillin, and related antibiotics
   2170..2274    -  promoter       AmpR promoter: bla
   2301..2729    +  rep_origin     f1 ori (sequence partly withheld): f1 bacteriophage origin of replication; arrow indicates direction of (+) strand synthesis
   2760..2914    -  CDS            lacZα (fragment): LacZα fragment of β-galactosidase; lacZ fragment
   3074..3453    +  enhancer       CMV enhancer: human cytomegalovirus immediate early enhancer
   3455..3654    +  promoter       CMV promoter: human cytomegalovirus (CMV) immediate early promoter
   3692..3712    +  CDS            3xFLAG (fragment): three tandem FLAG® epitope tags
   3726..5288    +  CDS            OCLN: OCLN_HUMAN - Experimental evidence at protein level: Swiss-Prot protein existence level 1. (Microbial infection) Acts as a co-receptor for hepatitis C virus (HCV) in hepatocytes. From Homo sapiens (Human).
   5295..5916    +  polyA_signal   hGH poly(A) signal: human growth hormone polyadenylation signal
   5945..77      +  promoter       SV40 promoter (across the origin): SV40 enhancer and early promoter
