[The description below was written by a language model from this plasmid's Addgene catalogue record and pLannotate feature annotations shown in this document.]
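Description:
OccludinMut_Flag is a mammalian expression plasmid built on the commercial pFlag CMV-6C backbone that encodes full-length human occludin (OCLN), a tight junction membrane protein, carrying a targeted mutation in its N-terminal PPPY motif. Residues 9–12 are changed from PPPY to PAAY, which alters a PY-type motif of the kind recognised by WW-domain proteins. The record also notes two additional substitutions, I52T and Q365P, relative to the reference transcript. The sequenced plasmid is about 6.2 kb. It is maintained in E. coli through a high-copy ColE1/pUC-type origin with ampicillin selection from the β-lactamase gene, and it also carries an f1 phage origin. Remnants of lac regulatory elements, lacI and lacZα fragments and a T7 promoter are annotated in the backbone but play no evident role in the expression cassette.

Expression is driven by the human cytomegalovirus immediate early enhancer and promoter. These are followed by a short FLAG epitope sequence (detected as a fragment of a 3xFLAG annotation, consistent with the backbone-supplied N-terminal FLAG tag), then the occludin open reading frame, and a human growth hormone polyadenylation signal for transcript processing. An SV40 enhancer/early promoter region lies downstream of the cassette, but no mammalian selection marker is annotated, so the feature table gives no indication that the plasmid supports drug selection in mammalian cells. The associated work concerns the interaction between Nedd4-2 and occludin in tight junction formation. This suggests the construct serves as a PY-motif mutant counterpart to wild-type FLAG-occludin, with the tag allowing detection or immunoprecipitation.
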