Addgene plasmid #86043: OccludinMut_Flag
Purpose: Full length Occludin with mutation of PPPY domain at AA9-12 to PAAY
Depositing lab: Christie Thomas. Depositing organization: University of Iowa. Publication: Nedd4-2 interacts with occludin to inhibit tight junction formation and enhance paracellular conductance in collecting duct epithelia. Raikwar NS, Vandewalle A, Thomas CP. Am J Physiol Renal Physiol. 2010 Aug;299(2):F436-44. doi: 10.1152/ajprenal.00674.2009. Epub 2010 May 26. PubMed 20504882.
Backbone
  Vector backbone: pFlag CMV-6C
  Backbone manufacturer: SigmaAldrich
  Vector type: Mammalian Expression
Growth in bacteria
  Bacterial resistance: Ampicillin, 100 μg/mL
  Growth temperature: 37°C
  Growth strain: DH5alpha
  Copy number: High Copy
Gene/Insert
  Gene/Insert name: OccludinMut
  Species: H. sapiens (human)
  Insert size (bp): 1601
  Mutation: PPPY domain at AA9-12 to PAAY; I52T and Q365P
  GenBank ID: NM_002538.3
  Entrez Gene: OCLN (a.k.a. BLCPMG, PPP1R115, PTORCH1)
  Promoter: CMV
  Tag / fusion protein: FLAG (N terminal on backbone)
  Cloning method: Unknown
  Sequencing primers: 5′ CMV-F; 3′ C-CMV-24
Terms and licenses: Academic/Nonprofit Terms; Industry Terms: Not Available to Industry
How to cite: OccludinMut_Flag was a gift from Christie Thomas (Addgene plasmid # 86043 ; http://n2t.net/addgene:86043 ; RRID:Addgene_86043)
